Addgene plasmid #147420: pAc5.1B-EGFP-DmNot2_402-436_R
Purpose: Insect Expression of DmNot2_402-436
Depositing lab: Elisa Izaurralde. Depositing organization: Max Planck Institute for Developmental Biology. Publication: NOT10 and C2orf29/NOT11 form a conserved module of the CCR4-NOT complex that docks onto the NOT1 N-terminal domain. Bawankar P, Loh B, Wohlbold L, Schmidt S, Izaurralde E. RNA Biol. 2013 Feb;10(2):228-44. doi: 10.4161/rna.23018. Epub 2013 Jan 9. PubMed 23303381.
Backbone
  Vector backbone: Unknown
  Vector type: Insect Expression
Growth in bacteria
  Bacterial resistance: Ampicillin, 100 μg/mL
  Growth temperature: 37°C
  Growth strain: DH5alpha
  Copy number: Low Copy
Gene/Insert
  Gene/Insert name: DmNot2_402-436 (alt names: regena (rga); CG2138, CG2161)
  Species: D. melanogaster (fly)
  Entrez Gene: Rga (a.k.a. Dmel_CG2161, CG2138, CG2161, Dmel\CG2161, NOT2, Not2, RGA, l(3)03834, not2)
  Cloning method: Unknown
Terms and licenses: Academic/Nonprofit Terms; Industry Terms: Not Available to Industry
Depositor comments: ORF extracted from NCBI NM_169080.1 Plasmids from this collection were made available to the research community and donated after the lab closed. Please note that the sequence provided by the depositing laboratory may be theoretical/predicted or based on Sanger sequencing results. There may be discrepancies between sequencing results obtained by Addgene and the depositor sequence. If an Addgene verified sequence is not available, please contact before placing your order to request that our lab fully sequence the plasmid.
How to cite: pAc5.1B-EGFP-DmNot2_402-436_R was a gift from Elisa Izaurralde (Addgene plasmid # 147420 ; http://n2t.net/addgene:147420 ; RRID:Addgene_147420)
