[The description below was written by a language model from this plasmid's Addgene catalogue record and pLannotate feature annotations shown in this document.]
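Description:
pAc5.1B-EGFP-DmNot2_402-436_R is a 6,162 nt insect expression plasmid that produces a short fragment of Drosophila melanogaster Not2 (Regena, Rga), a subunit of the CCR4-NOT complex, as an EGFP fusion. The catalogue lists the backbone as unknown, although the name and the annotated parts are consistent with a pAc5.1-type vector. In bacteria it is maintained through a ColE1/pUC-type origin and selected with ampicillin via the β-lactamase gene and its own promoter. The origin is annotated as high-copy, whereas the repository entry describes the plasmid as low copy. Partial matches to a tetracycline resistance gene and to SV40 large T antigen are backbone remnants, not functional genes.

The expression cassette is driven by the D. melanogaster actin 5C promoter, which gives strong constitutive transcription in fly cell lines. EGFP comes first and is followed directly by the Not2 segment, a stretch of about 117 nt corresponding to residues 402–436 according to the name, with the ORF taken from an NCBI reference transcript. A V5 epitope tag is annotated a short distance downstream, but the record does not show whether it is read in frame with the fusion or preceded by a stop codon. An SV40 polyadenylation signal follows the cassette. The meaning of the "_R" suffix is not explained in the record.

The stated purpose is insect expression of this Not2 fragment. A GFP-tagged fragment of this kind suits localisation or interaction-mapping experiments in cultured Drosophila cells, in keeping with the associated study of CCR4-NOT complex architecture. The depositor notes that the sequence may be theoretical or only partly verified.
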