Features (pLannotate 1.2.2; 10 found; start..end, strand, type, name):
     56..2568    +  promoter       Ac5 promoter: Drosophila melanogaster actin 5C promoter
   2588..3304    +  CDS            EGFP: EGFP is a basic (constitutively fluorescent) green fluorescent protein published in 1996, derived from Aequorea victoria. It is reported to be a rapidly-maturing weak dimer with moderate acid sensitivity.
   3305..3421    +  CDS            Rga (fragment): RGA_DROME - Also known as Not2 From Drosophila melanogaster (Fruit fly).
   3447..3488    +  CDS            V5 tag: epitope tag from simian virus 5
   3588..3722    -  polyA_signal   SV40 poly(A) signal: SV40 polyadenylation signal
   3745..3829    -  CDS            large T antigen (fragment): large T antigen from SV40 (simian virus 40)
   3830..4300    +  CDS            TcR (fragment): tetracycline efflux protein; tet; confers resistance to tetracycline
   4344..4932    -  rep_origin     ori: high-copy-number ColE1/pMB1/pBR322/pUC origin of replication
   5103..5963    -  CDS            AmpR: β-lactamase; bla; confers resistance to ampicillin, carbenicillin, and related antibiotics
   5964..6068    -  promoter       AmpR promoter: bla
>Addgene plasmid #147420 | pAc5.1B-EGFP-DmNot2_402-436_R | depositor full sequence | sequence record 289867 | Full Sequence
CTTCAAGGAATTAATTCTATATTCTAAAAACACAAATGATACTTCTAAAAAAAATCATGAATGGCATCAA
CTCTGAATCAAATCTTTGCAGATGCACCTACTTCTCATTTCCACTGTCACATCATTTTTCCAGATCTCGC
TGCCTGTTATGTGGCCCACAAACCAAGACACGTTTTATGGCCATTAAAGCTGGCTGATCGTCGCCAAACA
CCAAATACATATCAATATGTACATTCGAGAAAGAAGCGATCAAAGAAGCGTCTTCGGGCGAGTAGGAGAA
TGCGGAGGAGAAGGAGAACGAGCTGATCTAGTATCTCTCCACAATCCAATGCCAACTGACCAACTGGCCA
TATTCGGAGCAATTTGAAGCCAATTTCCATCGCCTGGCGATCGCTCCATTCTTGGCTATATGTTTTTCAC
CGTTCCCGGGGCCATTTTCAAAGACTCGTCGGTAAGATAAGATTGTGTCACTCGCTGTCTCTCTTCATTT
GTCGAAGAATGCTGAGGAATTTCGCGATGACGTCGGCGAGTATTTTGAAGAATGAGAATAATTTGTATTT
ATACGAAAATCAGTTAGTGGAATTTTCTACAAAAACATGTTATCTATAGATAATTTTGTTGCAAAATATG
TTGACTATGACAAAGATTGTATGTATATACCTTTAATGTATTCTCATTTTCTTATGTATTTATAATGGCA
ATGATGATACTGATGATATTTTAAGATGATGCCAGACCACAGGCTGATTTCTGCGTCTTTTGCCGAACGC
AGTGCATGTGCGGTTGTTGTTTTTTGGAATAGTTTCAATTTTCGGACTGTCCGCTTTGATTTCAGTTTCT
TGGCTTATTCAAAAAGCAAAGTAAAGCCAAAAAAGCGAGATGGCAATACCAAATGCGGCAAAACGGTAGT
GGAAGGAAAGGGGTGCGGGGCAGCGGAAGGAAGGGTGGGGCGGGGCGTGGCGGGGTCTGTGGCTGGGCGC
GACGTCACCGACGTTGGAGCCACTCCTTTGACCATGTGTGCGTGTGTGTATTATTCGTGTCTCGCCACTC
GCCGGTTGTTTTTTTCTTTTTATCTCGCTCTCTCTAGCGCCATCTCGTACGCATGCTCAACGCACCGCAT
GTTGCCGTGTCCTTTATGCGTCATTTTGGCTCGAAATAGGCAATTATTTAAACAAAGATTAGTCAACGAA
AACGCTAAAATAAATAAGTCTACAATATGGTTACTTATTGCCATGTGTGTGCAGCCAACGATAGCAACAA
AAGCAACAACACAGTGGCTTTCCCTCTTTCACTTTTTGTTTGCAAGCGCGTGCGAGCAAGACGGCACGAC
CGGCAAACGCAATTACGCTGACAAAGAGCAGACGAAGTTTTGGCCGAAAAACATCAAGGCGCCTGATACG
AATGCATTTGCAATAACAATTGCGATATTTAATATTGTTTATGAAGCTGTTTGACTTCAAAACACACAAA
AAAAAAAATAAAACAAATTATTTGAAAGAGAATTAGGAATCGGACAGCTTATCGTTACGGGCTAACAGCA
CACCGAGACGAAATAGCTTACCTGACGTCACAGCCTCTGGAAGAACTGCCGCCAAGCAGAGAGAGAGAGA
AAAAGAGGGAGAGCAGCTTAGACCGCATGTGCTTGTGTGTGAGGCGTCTCTCTCTTCGTCTCCTGTTTGC
GCAAACGCATAGACTGCACTGAGAAAATCGATTACCTATTTTTTATGAATGAATATTTGCACTATTACTA
TTCAAAACTATTAAGATAGCAATCACATTCAATAGCCAAATACTATACCACCTGAGCGATGCAACGAAAT
GATCAATTTGAGCAAAAATGCTGCATATTTAGGACGGCATCATTATAGAAATGCTTCTTGCTGTGTACTT
TTCTCTCGTCTGGCAGCTGTTTCGCCGTTATTGTTAAAACCGGCTTAAGTTAGGTGTGTTTTCTACGACT
AGTGATGCCCCTACTAGAAGATGTGTGTTGCACAAATGTCCCTGAATAACCAATTTGAAGTGCAGATAGC
AGTAAACGTAAGCTAATATGAATATTATTTAACTGTAATGTTTTAATATCGCTGGACATTACTAATAAAC
CCACTATAAACACATGTACATATGTATGTTTTGGCATACAATGAGTAGTTGGGGAAAAAATGTGTAAAAG
CACCGTGACCATCACAGCATAAAGATAACCAGCTGAAGTATCGAATATGAGTAACCCCCAAATTGAATCA
CATGCCGCAACTGATAGGACCCATGGAAGTACACTCTTCATGGCGATATACAAGACACACACAAGCACGA
ACACCCAGTTGCGGAGGAAATTCTCCGTAAATGAAAACCCAATCGGCGAACAATTCATACCCATATATGG
TAAAAGTTTTGAACGCGACTTGAGAGCGGAGAGCATTGCGGCTGATAAGGTTTTAGCGCTAAGCGGGCTT
TATAAAACGGGCTGCGGGACCAGTTTTCATATCACTACCGTTTGAGTTCTTGTGCTGTGTGGATACTCCT
CCCGACACAAAGCCGCTCCATCAGCCAGCAGTCGTCTAATCCAGAGACCCCGGATCGGGGTACCAACATG
GTGAGCAAGGGCGAGGAGCTGTTCACCGGGGTGGTGCCCATCCTGGTCGAGCTGGACGGCGACGTAAACG
GCCACAAGTTCAGCGTGTCCGGCGAGGGCGAGGGCGATGCCACCTACGGCAAGCTGACCCTGAAGTTCAT
CTGCACCACCGGCAAGCTGCCCGTGCCCTGGCCCACCCTCGTGACCACCCTGACCTACGGCGTGCAGTGC
TTCAGCCGCTACCCCGACCACATGAAGCAGCACGACTTCTTCAAGTCCGCCATGCCCGAAGGCTACGTCC
AGGAGCGCACCATCTTCTTCAAGGACGACGGCAACTACAAGACCCGCGCCGAGGTGAAGTTCGAGGGCGA
CACCCTGGTGAACCGCATCGAGCTGAAGGGCATCGACTTCAAGGAGGACGGCAACATCCTGGGGCACAAG
CTGGAGTACAACTACAACAGCCACAACGTCTATATCATGGCCGACAAGCAGAAGAACGGCATCAAGGTGA
ACTTCAAGATCCGCCACAACATCGAGGACGGCAGCGTGCAGCTCGCCGACCACTACCAGCAGAACACCCC
CATCGGCGACGGCCCCGTGCTGCTGCCCGACAACCACTACCTGAGCACCCAGTCCGCCCTGAGCAAAGAC
CCCAACGAGAAGCGCGATCACATGGTCCTGCTGGAGTTCGTGACCGCCGCCGGGATCACTCTCGGCATGG
ACGAGCTGTACAAGCCAAGCTTGATGAACCAGTTCGGCATGGTTGGCCTGCTGACGTTCATTCGGGCTGC
AGAAACGGATCCCAATCTGGTGACGCTCTCCTTGGGTACGGATCTCACGGGTTTAGGCCTGTAATCTAGA
GGGCCCGCGGTTCGAAGGTAAGCCTATCCCTAACCCTCTCCTCGGTCTCGATTCTACGCGTACCGGTCAT
CATCACCATCACCATTGAGTTTAAACCCGCTGATCAGCCTCGACTGTGCCTTCTAAGGCCTGAGCTCGCT
GATCAGCCTCGATCGAGGATCCAGACATGATAAGATACATTGATGAGTTTGGACAAACCACAACTAGAAT
GCAGTGAAAAAAATGCTTTATTTGTGAAATTTGTGATGCTATTGCTTTATTTGTAACCATTATAAGCTGC
AATAAACAAGTTAACAACAACAATTGCATTCATTTTATGTTTCAGGTTCAGGGGGAGGTGTGGGAGGTTT
TTTAAAGCAAGTAAAACCTCTACAAATGTGGTATGGCTGATTATGATCAGTCGACCGATGCCCTTGAGAG
CCTTCAACCCAGTCAGCTCCTTCCGGTGGGCGCGGGGCATGACTATCGTCGCCGCACTTATGACTGTCTT
CTTTATCATGCAACTCGTAGGACAGGTGCCGGCAGCGCTCTGGGTCATTTTCGGCGAGGACCGCTTTCGC
TGGAGCGCGACGATGATCGGCCTGTCGCTTGCGGTATTCGGAATCTTGCACGCCCTCGCTCAAGCCTTCG
TCACTGGTCCCGCCACCAAACGTTTCGGCGAGAAGCAGGCCATTATCGCCGGCATGGCGGCCGACGCGCT
GGGCTACGTCTTGCTGGCGTTCGCGACGCGAGGCTGGATGGCCTTCCCCATTATGATTCTTCTCGCTTCC
GGCGGCATCGGGATGCCCGCGTTGCAGGCCATGCTGTCCAGGCAGGTAGATGACGACCATCAGGGACAGC
TTCAAGGATCGCTCGCGGCTCTTACCAGCCAGCAAAAGGCCAGGAACCGTAAAAAGGCCGCGTTGCTGGC
GTTTTTCCATAGGCTCCGCCCCCCTGACGAGCATCACAAAAATCGACGCTCAAGTCAGAGGTGGCGAAAC
CCGACAGGACTATAAAGATACCAGGCGTTTCCCCCTGGAAGCTCCCTCGTGCGCTCTCCTGTTCCGACCC
TGCCGCTTACCGGATACCTGTCCGCCTTTCTCCCTTCGGGAAGCGTGGCGCTTTCTCAATGCTCACGCTG
TAGGTATCTCAGTTCGGTGTAGGTCGTTCGCTCCAAGCTGGGCTGTGTGCACGAACCCCCCGTTCAGCCC
GACCGCTGCGCCTTATCCGGTAACTATCGTCTTGAGTCCAACCCGGTAAGACACGACTTATCGCCACTGG
CAGCAGCCACTGGTAACAGGATTAGCAGAGCGAGGTATGTAGGCGGTGCTACAGAGTTCTTGAAGTGGTG
GCCTAACTACGGCTACACTAGAAGGACAGTATTTGGTATCTGCGCTCTGCTGAAGCCAGTTACCTTCGGA
AAAAGAGTTGGTAGCTCTTGATCCGGCAAACAAACCACCGCTGGTAGCGGTGGTTTTTTTGTTTGCAAGC
AGCAGATTACGCGCAGAAAAAAAGGATCTCAAGAAGATCCTTTGATCTTTTCTACGGGGTCTGACGCTCA
GTGGAACGAAAACTCACGTTAAGGGATTTTGGTCATGAGATTATCAAAAAGGATCTTCACCTAGATCCTT
TTAAATTAAAAATGAAGTTTTAAATCAATCTAAAGTATATATGAGTAAACTTGGTCTGACAGTTACCAAT
GCTTAATCAGTGAGGCACCTATCTCAGCGATCTGTCTATTTCGTTCATCCATAGTTGCCTGACTCCCCGT
CGTGTAGATAACTACGATACGGGAGGGCTTACCATCTGGCCCCAGTGCTGCAATGATACCGCGAGACCCA
CGCTCACCGGCTCCAGATTTATCAGCAATAAACCAGCCAGCCGGAAGGGCCGAGCGCAGAAGTGGTCCTG
CAACTTTATCCGCCTCCATCCAGTCTATTAATTGTTGCCGGGAAGCTAGAGTAAGTAGTTCGCCAGTTAA
TAGTTTGCGCAACGTTGTTGCCATTGCTGCAGGCATCGTGGTGTCACGCTCGTCGTTTGGTATGGCTTCA
TTCAGCTCCGGTTCCCAACGATCAAGGCGAGTTACATGATCCCCCATGTTGTGCAAAAAAGCGGTTAGCT
CCTTCGGTCCTCCGATCGTTGTCAGAAGTAAGTTGGCCGCAGTGTTATCACTCATGGTTATGGCAGCACT
GCATAATTCTCTTACTGTCATGCCATCCGTAAGATGCTTTTCTGTGACTGGTGAGTACTCAACCAAGTCA
TTCTGAGAATAGTGTATGCGGCGACCGAGTTGCTCTTGCCCGGCGTCAACACGGGATAATACCGCGCCAC
ATAGCAGAACTTTAAAAGTGCTCATCATTGGAAAACGTTCTTCGGGGCGAAAACTCTCAAGGATCTTACC
GCTGTTGAGATCCAGTTCGATGTAACCCACTCGTGCACCCAACTGATCTTCAGCATCTTTTACTTTCACC
AGCGTTTCTGGGTGAGCAAAAACAGGAAGGCAAAATGCCGCAAAAAAGGGAATAAGGGCGACACGGAAAT
GTTGAATACTCATACTCTTCCTTTTTCAATATTATTGAAGCATTTATCAGGGTTATTGTCTCATGAGCGG
ATACATATTTGAATGTATTTAGAAAAATAAACAAATAGGGGTTCCGCGCACATTTCCCCGAAAAGTGCCA
CCTGACGTCTAAGAAACCATTATTATCATGACATTAACCTATAAAAATAGGCGTATCACGAGGCCCTTTC
GT
